>Addgene plasmid #75708 | CDK20 gRNA (BRDN0001146285) | addgene full sequence | sequence record 184410 | Addgene Assembled Sequence
CCCGGGTGCAAAGATGGATAAAGTTTTAAACAGAGAGGAATCTTTGCAGCTAATGGACCTTCTAGGTCTT
GAAAGGAGTGGGAATTGGCTCCGGTGCCCGTCAGTGGGCAGAGCGCACATCGCCCACAGTCCCCGAGAAG
TTGGGGGGAGGGGTCGGCAATTGATCCGGTGCCTAGAGAAGGTGGCGCGGGGTAAACTGGGAAAGTGATG
TCGTGTACTGGCTCCGCCTTTTTCCCGAGGGTGGGGGAGAACCGTATATAAGTGCAGTAGTCGCCGTGAA
CGTTCTTTTTCGCAACGGGTTTGCCGCCAGAACACAGGTAAGTGCCGTGTGTGGTTCCCGCGGGCCTGGC
CTCTTTACGGGTTATGGCCCTTGCGTGCCTTGAATTACTTCCACCTGGCTGCAGTACGTGATTCTTGATC
CCGAGCTTCGGGTTGGAAGTGGGTGGGAGAGTTCGAGGCCTTGCGCTTAAGGAGCCCCTTCGCCTCGTGC
TTGAGTTGAGGCCTGGCCTGGGCGCTGGGGCCGCCGCGTGCGAATCTGGTGGCACCTTCGCGCCTGTCTC
GCTGCTTTCGATAAGTCTCTAGCCATTTAAAATTTTTGATGACCTGCTGCGACGCTTTTTTTCTGGCAAG
ATAGTCTTGTAAATGCGGGCCAAGATCTGCACACTGGTATTTCGGTTTTTGGGGCCGCGGGCGGCGACGG
GGCCCGTGCGTCCCAGCGCACATGTTCGGCGAGGCGGGGCCTGCGAGCGCGGCCACCGAGAATCGGACGG
GGGTAGTCTCAAGCTGGCCGGCCTGCTCTGGTGCCTGGCCTCGCGCCGCCGTGTATCGCCCCGCCCTGGG
CGGCAAGGCTGGCCCGGTCGGCACCAGTTGCGTGAGCGGAAAGATGGCCGCTTCCCGGCCCTGCTGCAGG
GAGCTCAAAATGGAGGACGCGGCGCTCGGGAGAGCGGGCGGGTGAGTCACCCACACAAAGGAAAAGGGCC
TTTCCGTCCTCAGCCGTCGCTTCATGTGACTCCACGGAGTACCGGGCGCCGTCCAGGCACCTCGATTAGT
TCTCGAGCTTTTGGAGTACGTCGTCTTTAGGTTGGGGGGAGGGGTTTTATGCGATGGAGTTTCCCCACAC
TGAGTGGGTGGAGACTGAAGTTAGGCCAGCTTGGCACTTGATGTAATTCTCCTTGGAATTTGCCCTTTTT
GAGTTTGGATCTTGGTTCATTCTCAAGCCTCAGACAGTGGTTCAAAGTTTTTTTCTTCCATTTCAGGTGT
CGTGACGTACGGCCACCATGACCGAGTACAAGCCCACGGTGCGCCTCGCCACCCGCGACGACGTCCCCAG
GGCCGTACGCACCCTCGCCGCCGCGTTCGCCGACTACCCCGCCACGCGCCACACCGTCGATCCGGACCGC
CACATCGAGCGGGTCACCGAGCTGCAAGAACTCTTCCTCACGCGCGTCGGGCTCGACATCGGCAAGGTGT
GGGTCGCGGACGACGGCGCCGCCGTGGCGGTCTGGACCACGCCGGAGAGCGTCGAAGCGGGGGCGGTGTT
CGCCGAGATCGGCCCGCGCATGGCCGAGTTGAGCGGTTCCCGGCTGGCCGCGCAGCAACAGATGGAAGGC
CTCCTGGCGCCGCACCGGCCCAAGGAGCCCGCGTGGTTCCTGGCCACCGTCGGAGTCTCGCCCGACCACC
AGGGCAAGGGTCTGGGCAGCGCCGTCGTGCTCCCCGGAGTGGAGGCGGCCGAGCGCGCCGGGGTGCCCGC
CTTCCTGGAGACCTCCGCGCCCCGCAACCTCCCCTTCTACGAGCGGCTCGGCTTCACCGTCACCGCCGAC
GTCGAGGTGCCCGAAGGACCGCGCACCTGGTGCATGACCCGCAAGCCCGGTGCCTGAACGCGTTAAGTCG
ACAATCAACCTCTGGATTACAAAATTTGTGAAAGATTGACTGGTATTCTTAACTATGTTGCTCCTTTTAC
GCTATGTGGATACGCTGCTTTAATGCCTTTGTATCATGCTATTGCTTCCCGTATGGCTTTCATTTTCTCC
TCCTTGTATAAATCCTGGTTGCTGTCTCTTTATGAGGAGTTGTGGCCCGTTGTCAGGCAACGTGGCGTGG
TGTGCACTGTGTTTGCTGACGCAACCCCCACTGGTTGGGGCATTGCCACCACCTGTCAGCTCCTTTCCGG
GACTTTCGCTTTCCCCCTCCCTATTGCCACGGCGGAACTCATCGCCGCCTGCCTTGCCCGCTGCTGGACA
GGGGCTCGGCTGTTGGGCACTGACAATTCCGTGGTGTTGTCGGGGAAATCATCGTCCTTTCCTTGGCTGC
TCGCCTGTGTTGCCACCTGGATTCTGCGCGGGACGTCCTTCTGCTACGTCCCTTCGGCCCTCAATCCAGC
GGACCTTCCTTCCCGCGGCCTGCTGCCGGCTCTGCGGCCTCTTCCGCGTCTTCGCCTTCGCCCTCAGACG
AGTCGGATCTCCCTTTGGGCCGCCTCCCCGCGTCGACTTTAAGACCAATGACTTACAAGGCAGCTGTAGA
TCTTAGCCACTTTTTAAAAGAAAAGGGGGGACTGGAAGGGCTAATTCACTCCCAACGAAGACAAGATCTG
CTTTTTGCTTGTACTGGGTCTCTCTGGTTAGACCAGATCTGAGCCTGGGAGCTCTCTGGCTAACTAGGGA
ACCCACTGCTTAAGCCTCAATAAAGCTTGCCTTGAGTGCTTCAAGTAGTGTGTGCCCGTCTGTTGTGTGA
CTCTGGTAACTAGAGATCCCTCAGACCCTTTTAGTCAGTGTGGAAAATCTCTAGCAGTACGTATAGTAGT
TCATGTCATCTTATTATTCAGTATTTATAACTTGCAAAGAAATGAATATCAGAGAGTGAGAGGAACTTGT
TTATTGCAGCTTATAATGGTTACAAATAAAGCAATAGCATCACAAATTTCACAAATAAAGCATTTTTTTC
ACTGCATTCTAGTTGTGGTTTGTCCAAACTCATCAATGTATCTTATCATGTCTGGCTCTAGCTATCCCGC
CCCTAACTCCGCCCATCCCGCCCCTAACTCCGCCCAGTTCCGCCCATTCTCCGCCCCATGGCTGACTAAT
TTTTTTTATTTATGCAGAGGCCGAGGCCGCCTCGGCCTCTGAGCTATTCCAGAAGTAGTGAGGAGGCTTT
TTTGGAGGCCTAGGGACGTACCCAATTCGCCCTATAGTGAGTCGTATTACGCGCGCTCACTGGCCGTCGT
TTTACAACGTCGTGACTGGGAAAACCCTGGCGTTACCCAACTTAATCGCCTTGCAGCACATCCCCCTTTC
GCCAGCTGGCGTAATAGCGAAGAGGCCCGCACCGATCGCCCTTCCCAACAGTTGCGCAGCCTGAATGGCG
AATGGG
[124 nt withheld, positions 3367-3490]
C
[91 nt withheld, positions 3492-3582]
A
[49 nt withheld, positions 3584-3632]
CCTTTGACGTTGGAGTCCACGTTCTTT
[37 nt withheld, positions 3660-3696]
ACCCTATCTCGGTCTATTCTTTTGATTTATAAGGGATTTTGCCGATTTCGGCCTATTGGTTAAAAAATGA
GCTGATTTAACAAAAATTTAACGCGAATTTTAACAAAATATTAACGCTTACAATTTAGGTGGCACTTTTC
GGGGAAATGTGCGCGGAACCCCTATTTGTTTATTTTTCTAAATACATTCAAATATGTATCCGCTCATGAG
ACAATAACCCTGATAAATGCTTCAATAATATTGAAAAAGGAAGAGTATGAGTATTCAACATTTCCGTGTC
GCCCTTATTCCCTTTTTTGCGGCATTTTGCCTTCCTGTTTTTGCTCACCCAGAAACGCTGGTGAAAGTAA
AAGATGCTGAAGATCAGTTGGGTGCACGAGTGGGTTACATCGAACTGGATCTCAACAGCGGTAAGATCCT
TGAGAGTTTTCGCCCCGAAGAACGTTTTCCAATGATGAGCACTTTTAAAGTTCTGCTATGTGGCGCGGTA
TTATCCCGTATTGACGCCGGGCAAGAGCAACTCGGTCGCCGCATACACTATTCTCAGAATGACTTGGTTG
AGTACTCACCAGTCACAGAAAAGCATCTTACGGATGGCATGACAGTAAGAGAATTATGCAGTGCTGCCAT
AACCATGAGTGATAACACTGCGGCCAACTTACTTCTGACAACGATCGGAGGACCGAAGGAGCTAACCGCT
TTTTTGCACAACATGGGGGATCATGTAACTCGCCTTGATCGTTGGGAACCGGAGCTGAATGAAGCCATAC
CAAACGACGAGCGTGACACCACGATGCCTGTAGCAATGGCAACAACGTTGCGCAAACTATTAACTGGCGA
ACTACTTACTCTAGCTTCCCGGCAACAATTAATAGACTGGATGGAGGCGGATAAAGTTGCAGGACCACTT
CTGCGCTCGGCCCTTCCGGCTGGCTGGTTTATTGCTGATAAATCTGGAGCCGGTGAGCGTGGGTCTCGCG
GTATCATTGCAGCACTGGGGCCAGATGGTAAGCCCTCCCGTATCGTAGTTATCTACACGACGGGGAGTCA
GGCAACTATGGATGAACGAAATAGACAGATCGCTGAGATAGGTGCCTCACTGATTAAGCATTGGTAACTG
TCAGACCAAGTTTACTCATATATACTTTAGATTGATTTAAAACTTCATTTTTAATTTAAAAGGATCTAGG
TGAAGATCCTTTTTGATAATCTCATGACCAAAATCCCTTAACGTGAGTTTTCGTTCCACTGAGCGTCAGA
CCCCGTAGAAAAGATCAAAGGATCTTCTTGAGATCCTTTTTTTCTGCGCGTAATCTGCTGCTTGCAAACA
AAAAAACCACCGCTACCAGCGGTGGTTTGTTTGCCGGATCAAGAGCTACCAACTCTTTTTCCGAAGGTAA
CTGGCTTCAGCAGAGCGCAGATACCAAATACTGTTCTTCTAGTGTAGCCGTAGTTAGGCCACCACTTCAA
GAACTCTGTAGCACCGCCTACATACCTCGCTCTGCTAATCCTGTTACCAGTGGCTGCTGCCAGTGGCGAT
AAGTCGTGTCTTACCGGGTTGGACTCAAGACGATAGTTACCGGATAAGGCGCAGCGGTCGGGCTGAACGG
GGGGTTCGTGCACACAGCCCAGCTTGGAGCGAACGACCTACACCGAACTGAGATACCTACAGCGTGAGCT
ATGAGAAAGCGCCACGCTTCCCGAAGGGAGAAAGGCGGACAGGTATCCGGTAAGCGGCAGGGTCGGAACA
GGAGAGCGCACGAGGGAGCTTCCAGGGGGAAACGCCTGGTATCTTTATAGTCCTGTCGGGTTTCGCCACC
TCTGACTTGAGCGTCGATTTTTGTGATGCTCGTCAGGGGGGCGGAGCCTATGGAAAAACGCCAGCAACGC
GGCCTTTTTACGGTTCCTGGCCTTTTGCTGGCCTTTTGCTCACATGTTCTTTCCTGCGTTATCCCCTGAT
TCTGTGGATAACCGTATTACCGCCTTTGAGTGAGCTGATACCGCTCGCCGCAGCCGAACGACCGAGCGCA
GCGAGTCAGTGAGCGAGGAAGCGGAAGAGCGCCCAATACGCAAACCGCCTCTCCCCGCGCGTTGGCCGAT
TCATTAATGCAGCTGGCACGACAGGTTTCCCGACTGGAAAGCGGGCAGTGAGCGCAACGCAATTAATGTG
AGTTAGCTCACTCATTAGGCACCCCAGGCTTTACACTTTATGCTTCCGGCTCGTATGTTGTGTGGAATTG
TGAGCGGATAACAATTTCACACAGGAAACAGCTATGACCATGATTACGCCAAGCGCGCAATTAACCCTCA
CTAAAGGGAACAAAAGCTGGAGCTGCAAGCTTAATGTAGTCTTATGCAATACTCTTGTAGTCTTGCAACA
TGGTAACGATGAGTTAGCAACATGCCTTACAAGGAGAGAAAAAGCACCGTGCATGCCGATTGGTGGAAGT
AAGGTGGTACGATCGTGCCTTATTAGGAAGGCAACAGACGGGTCTGACATGGATTGGACGAACCACTGAA
TTGCCGCATTGCAGAGATATTGTATTTAAGTGCCTAGCTCGATACATAAACGGGTCTCTCTGGTTAGACC
AGATCTGAGCCTGGGAGCTCTCTGGCTAACTAGGGAACCCACTGCTTAAGCCTCAATAAAGCTTGCCTTG
AGTGCTTCAAGTAGTGTGTGCCCGTCTGTTGTGTGACTCTGGTAACTAGAGATCCCTCAGACCCTTTTAG
TCAGTGTGGAAAATCTCTAGCAGTGGCGCCCGAACAGGGACTTGAAAGCGAAAGGGAAACCAGAGGAGCT
CTCTCGACGCAGGACTCGGCTTGCTGAAGCGCGCACGGCAAGAGGCGAGGGGCGGCGACTGGTGAGTACG
CCAAAAATTTTGACTAGCGGAGGCTAGAAGGAGAGAGATGGGTGCGAGAGCGTCAGTATTAAGCGGGGGA
GAATTAGATCGCGATGGGAAAAAATTCGGTTAAGGCCAGGGGGAAAGAAAAAATATAAATTAAAACATAT
AGTATGGGCAAGCAGGGAGCTAGAACGATTCGCAGTTAATCCTGGCCTGTTAGAAACATCAGAAGGCTGT
AGACAAATACTGGGACAGCTACAACCATCCCTTCAGACAGGATCAGAAGAACTTAGATCATTATATAATA
CAGTAGCAACCCTCTATTGTGTGCATCAAAGGATAGAGATAAAAGACACCAAGGAAGCTTTAGACAAGAT
AGAGGAAGAGCAAAACAAAAGTAAGACCACCGCACAGCAAGCGGCCGCTGATCTTCAGACCTGGAGGAGG
AGATATGAGGGACAATTGGAGAAGTGAATTATATAAATATAAAGTAGTAAAAATTGAACCATTAGGAGTA
GCACCCACCAAGGCAAAGAGAAGAGTGGTGCAGAGAGAAAAAAGAGCAGTGGGAATAGGAGCTTTGTTCC
TTGGGTTCTTGGGAGCAGCAGGAAGCACTATGGGCGCAGCGTCAATGACGCTGACGGTACAGGCCAGACA
ATTATTGTCTGGTATAGTGCAGCAGCAGAACAATTTGCTGAGGGCTATTGAGGCGCAACAGCATCTGTTG
CAACTCACAGTCTGGGGCATCAAGCAGCTCCAGGCAAGAATCCTGGCTGTGGAAAGATACCTAAAGGATC
AACAGCTCCTGGGGATTTGGGGTTGCTCTGGAAAACTCATTTGCACCACTGCTGTGCCTTGGAATGCTAG
TTGGAGTAATAAATCTCTGGAACAGATTTGGAATCACACGACCTGGATGGAGTGGGACAGAGAAATTAAC
AATTACACAAGCTTAATACACTCCTTAATTGAAGAATCGCAAAACCAGCAAGAAAAGAATGAACAAGAAT
TATTGGAATTAGATAAATGGGCAAGTTTGTGGAATTGGTTTAACATAACAAATTGGCTGTGGTATATAAA
ATTATTCATAATGATAGTAGGAGGCTTGGTAGGTTTAAGAATAGTTTTTGCTGTACTTTCTATAGTGAAT
AGAGTTAGGCAGGGATATTCACCATTATCGTTTCAGACCCACCTCCCAACCCCGAGGGGACCCAGAGAGG
GCCTATTTCCCATGATTCCTTCATATTTGCATATACGATACAAGGCTGTTAGAGAGATAATTAGAATTAA
TTTGACTGTAAACACAAAGATATTAGTACAAAATACGTGACGTAGAAAGTAATAATTTCTTGGGTAGTTT
GCAGTTTTAAAATTATGTTTTAAAATGGACTATCATATGCTTACCGTAACTTGAAAGTATTTCGATTTCT
TGGCTTTATATATCTTGTGGAAAGGACGAAACACCGATGCCAACAACATTGTACATGTTTTAGAGCTAGA
AATAGCAAGTTAAAATAAGGCTAGTCCGTTATCAACTTGAAAAAGTGGCACCGAGTCGGTGCTTTTTTAA
GCTTGGCGTAACTAGATCTTGAGACAAATGGCAGTATTCATCCACAATTTTAAAAGAAAAGGGGGGATTG
GGGGGTACAGTGCAGGGGAAAGAATAGTAGACATAATAGCAACAGACATACAAACTAAAGAATTACAAAA
ACAAATTACAAAAATTCAAAATTTTCGGGTTTATTACAGGGACAGCAGAGATCCACTTTGGCGCCGGCTC
GAGGGGG
Features (pLannotate 1.2.2; 29 found; start..end, strand, type, name):
     14..80      +  CDS            small t antigen (fragment): SV40 (simian virus 40) small t antigen
    106..317     +  promoter       EF-1α core promoter: core promoter for human elongation factor EF-1α
    318..1256    +  intron         EF-1α intron A: intron upstream of the start codon of human EF-1α
   1278..1877    +  CDS            PuroR (fragment): puromycin N-acetyltransferase; pac from Streptomyces; confers resistance to puromycin
   1893..2481    +  misc_feature   WPRE: woodchuck hepatitis virus posttranscriptional regulatory element
   2532..2551    +  misc_feature   cPPT/CTS (fragment): central polypurine tract and central termination sequence of HIV-1
   2553..2786    +  LTR            3' LTR (ΔU3): self-inactivating 3' long terminal repeat (LTR) from HIV-1
   2864..2985    +  polyA_signal   SV40 poly(A) signal: SV40 polyadenylation signal
   3025..3160    +  rep_origin     SV40 ori: SV40 origin of replication
   3181..3199    -  promoter       T7 promoter: promoter for bacteriophage T7 RNA polymerase
   3207..3362    +  CDS            lacZα (fragment): LacZα fragment of β-galactosidase; lacZ fragment
   3367..3795    +  rep_origin     f1 ori (sequence partly withheld): f1 bacteriophage origin of replication; arrow indicates direction of (+) strand synthesis
   3848..3952    +  promoter       AmpR promoter: bla
   3953..4813    +  CDS            AmpR: β-lactamase; bla; confers resistance to ampicillin, carbenicillin, and related antibiotics
   4984..5572    +  rep_origin     ori: high-copy-number ColE1/pMB1/pBR322/pUC origin of replication
   5755..5847    +  CDS            lacI (fragment): lac repressor; lacI; The lac repressor binds to the lac operator to inhibit transcription in E. coli. This inhibition can be relieved by adding lactose or isopropyl-β-D-thiogalactopyranoside (IPTG).
   5860..5881    +  protein_bind   CAP binding site: CAP binding activates transcription in the presence of cAMP. E. coli catabolite activator protein
   5896..5926    +  promoter       lac promoter: promoter for the E. coli lac operon
   5934..5950    +  protein_bind   lac operator: The lac repressor binds to the lac operator to inhibit transcription in E. coli. This inhibition can be relieved by adding lactose or isopropyl-β-D-thiogalactopyranoside (IPTG). lac repressor encoded by lacI
   5995..6013    +  promoter       T3 promoter: promoter for bacteriophage T3 RNA polymerase
   6041..6267    +  promoter       RSV promoter: Rous sarcoma virus enhancer/promoter
   6268..6448    +  LTR            5' LTR (truncated): truncated 5' long terminal repeat (LTR) from HIV-1
   6495..6620    +  misc_feature   HIV-1 Ψ: packaging signal of human immunodeficiency virus type 1
   6604..6967    +  CDS            HIV-1 gag (fragment): gag protein from human immunodeficiency virus 1; gag
   7113..7346    +  misc_feature   RRE: The Rev response element (RRE) of HIV-1 allows for Rev-dependent mRNA export from the nucleus to the cytoplasm.
   7723..7749    +  CDS            Rev (fragment): human immunodeficiency virus 1 (HIV-1) Rev protein; rev; enhances nuclear export of unspliced and incompletely spliced viral mRNAs
   7753..7993    +  promoter       U6 promoter: RNA polymerase III promoter for human U6 snRNA
   8023..8098    +  misc_RNA       gRNA scaffold: guide RNA scaffold for the Streptococcus pyogenes CRISPR/Cas9 system
   8154..8271    +  misc_feature   cPPT/CTS: central polypurine tract and central termination sequence of HIV-1
