[The description below was written by a language model from this plasmid's Addgene catalogue record and pLannotate feature annotations shown in this document.]
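Description:
CDK20 gRNA (BRDN0001146285) is a third-generation lentiviral guide RNA plasmid built on the lentiGuide-Puro backbone and designed to direct Streptococcus pyogenes Cas9 to the human CDK20 gene (also known as CCRK, CDCH, P42 or PNQALRE). The guide was designed against several CDK20 transcript variants. In bacteria the plasmid is maintained at high copy through a ColE1/pUC-type origin and selected with ampicillin via the β-lactamase gene. An f1 origin, an SV40 origin, and remnants of lac cloning-vector sequence with flanking T7 and T3 promoters are also annotated in the backbone.

The lentiviral transfer cassette begins with an RSV promoter fused to a truncated HIV-1 5' LTR, which makes genomic RNA production Tat-independent. This is followed by the Ψ packaging signal with a partial gag sequence and the Rev response element for Rev-dependent nuclear export. It ends in a self-inactivating ΔU3 3' LTR and an SV40 polyadenylation signal. Inside the cassette, a human U6 RNA polymerase III promoter drives the CDK20 spacer fused to the SpCas9 gRNA scaffold. A cPPT/CTS element downstream aids nuclear import of the viral genome. A separate EF-1α core promoter with its intron A then expresses puromycin N-acetyltransferase, stabilised by a WPRE, so that transduced mammalian cells can be selected with puromycin.

The plasmid carries no Cas9, so it must be paired with a separate Cas9 vector such as lentiCas9-Blast or used in cells that already express Cas9. It is an individual clone corresponding to a human kinome gRNA library and is suited to CRISPR knockout of CDK20 in human cells.
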