Addgene plasmid #75708: CDK20 gRNA (BRDN0001146285)
Purpose: 3rd generation lentiviral gRNA plasmid targeting human CDK20
Depositing lab: John Doench & David Root. Depositing organization: Broad Institute. Publication: Optimized sgRNA design to maximize activity and minimize off-target effects of CRISPR-Cas9. Doench JG, Fusi N, Sullender M, Hegde M, Vaimberg EW, Donovan KF, Smith I, Tothova Z, Wilen C, Orchard R, Virgin HW, Listgarten J, Root DE. Nat Biotechnol. 2016 Jan 18. doi: 10.1038/nbt.3437. PubMed 26780180.
Backbone
  Vector backbone: lentiGuide-Puro
  Backbone manufacturer: Zhang Lab (Addgene plasmid # 52963)
  Vector type: Mammalian Expression, Lentiviral, CRISPR
  Selectable markers: Puromycin
Growth in bacteria
  Bacterial resistance: Ampicillin, 100 μg/mL
  Growth temperature: 37°C
  Growth strain: DH5alpha
  Copy number: High Copy
Gene/Insert
  Gene/Insert name: CDK20 (alt names: CDK20; NM_001039803.2)
  gRNA/shRNA sequence: ATGCCAACAACATTGTACAT
  Species: H. sapiens (human)
  Entrez Gene: CDK20 (a.k.a. CCRK, CDCH, P42, PNQALRE)
  Promoter: hU6
  Cloning method: Unknown
  Sequencing primers: 5′ U6-F; 3′ pS2-R
Terms and licenses: Academic/Nonprofit Terms; Industry Terms: Not Available to Industry
Depositor comments: The gRNA was designed to target the following Genbank reference sequence(s): NM_001039803.2,NM_001170639.1,NM_001170640.1,NM_012119.4,NM_178432.3. Note that this plasmid does NOT contain Cas9. It should be used in conjunction with lentiCas9-Blast (Addgene #52962) or otherwise with cell lines already expressing Cas9. Browse the full kinome gRNA library at http://www.addgene.org/pooled-library/broadgpp-human-kinome/ or visit http://www.broadinstitute.org/rnai/public/ for detailed protocols and information.
How to cite: CDK20 gRNA (BRDN0001146285) was a gift from John Doench & David Root (Addgene plasmid # 75708 ; http://n2t.net/addgene:75708 ; RRID:Addgene_75708)
