>Addgene plasmid #75708 | CDK20 gRNA (BRDN0001146285) | depositor partial sequence | sequence record 143168 | Target Sequence
ATGCCAACAACATTGTACAT
