>Addgene plasmid #75708 | CDK20 gRNA (BRDN0001146285) | addgene partial sequence | sequence record 184409 | hU6-F
ACGTGACGTAGAAAGTAATAATTTCTTGGGTAGTTTGCAGTTTTAAAATTATGTTTTAAAATGGACTATC
ATATGCTTACCGTAACTTGAAAGTATTTCGATTTCTTGGCTTTATATATCTTGTGGAAAGGACGAAACAC
CGATGCCAACAACATTGTACATGTTTTAGAGCTAGAAATAGCAAGTTAAAATAAGGCTAGTCCGTTATCA
ACTTGAAAAAGTGGCACCGAGTCGGTGCTTTTTTAAGCTTGGCGTAACTAGATCTTGAGACAAATGGCAG
TATTCATCCACAATTTTAAAAGAAAAGGGGGGATTGGGGGGTACAGTGCAGGGGAAAGAATAGTAGACAT
AATAGCAACAGACATACAAACTAAAGAATTACAAAAACAAATTACAAAAATTCAAAATTTTCGGGTTTAT
TACAGGGACAGCAGAGATCCACTTTGGCGCCGGCTCGAGGGGGCCCGGGTGCAAAGATGGATAAAGTTTT
AAACAGAGAGGAATCTTTGCAGCTAATGGACCTTCTAGGTCTTGAAAGGAGTGGGAATTGGCTCCGGTGC
CCGTCAGTGG
